>Addgene plasmid #1156 | HSP104-b/Leu(WT) | depositor full sequence | sequence record 10 | Author sequence
TCGCGCGTTTCGGTGATGACGGTGAAAACCTCTGACACATGCAGCTCCCGGAGACGGTCACAGCTTGTCT
GTAAGCGGATGCCGGGAGCAGACAAGCCCGTCAGGGCGCGTCAGCGGGTGTTGGCGGGTGTCGGGGCTGG
CTTAACTATGCGGCATCAGAGCAGATTGTACTGAGAGTGCACCATATCGACTACGTCGTAAGGCCGTTTC
TGACAGAGTAAAATTCTTGAGGGAACTTTCACCATTATGGGAAATGGTTCAAGAAGGTATTGACTTAAAC
TCCATCAAATGGTCAGGTCATTGAGTGTTTTTTATTTGTTGTATTTTTTTTTTTTTAGAGAAAATCCTCC
AATATCAAATTAGGAATCGTAGTTTCATGATTTTCTGTTACACCTAACTTTTTGTGTGGTGCCCTCCTCC
TTGTCAATATTAATGTTAAAGTGCAATTCTTTTTCCTTATCACGTTGAGCCATTAGTATCAATTTGCTTA
CCTGTATTCCTTTACTATCCTCCTTTTTCTCCTTCTTGATAAATGTATGTAGATTGCGTATATAGTTTCG
TCTACCCTATGAACATATTCCATTTTGTAATTTCGTGTCGTTTCTATTATGAATTTCATTTATAAAGTTT
ATGTACAAATATCATAAAAAAAGAGAATCTTTTTAAGCAAGGATTTTCTTAACTTCTTCGGCGACAGCAT
CACCGACTTCGGTGGTACTGTTGGAACCACCTAAATCACCAGTTCTGATACCTGCATCCAAAACCTTTTT
AACTGCATCTTCAATGGCCTTACCTTCTTCAGGCAAGTTCAATGACAATTTCAACATCATTGCAGCAGAC
AAGATAGTGGCGATAGGGTCAACCTTATTCTTTGGCAAATCTGGAGCAGAACCGTGGCATGGTTCGTACA
AACCAAATGCGGTGTTCTTGTCTGGCAAAGAGGCCAAGGACGCAGATGGCAACAAACCCAAGGAACCTGG
GATAACGGAGGCTTCATCGGAGATGATATCACCAAACATGTTGCTGGTGATTATAATACCATTTAGGTGG
GTTGGGTTCTTAACTAGGATCATGGCGGCAGAATCAATCAATTGATGTTGAACCTTCAATGTAGGGAATT
CGTTCTTGATGGTTTCCTCCACAGTTTTTCTCCATAATCTTGAAGAGGCCAAAACATTAGCTTTATCCAA
GGACCAAATAGGCAATGGTGGCTCATGTTGTAGGGCCATGAAAGCGGCCATTCTTGTGATTCTTTGCACT
TCTGGAACGGTGTATTGTTCACTATCCCAAGCGACACCATCACCATCGTCTTCCTTTCTCTTACCAAAGT
AAATACCTCCCACTAATTCTCTGACAACAACGAAGTCAGTACCTTTAGCAAATTGTGGCTTGATTGGAGA
TAAGTCTAAAAGAGAGTCGGATGCAAAGTTACATGGTCTTAAGTTGGCGTACAATTGAAGTTCTTTACGG
ATTTTTAGTAAACCTTGTTCAGGTCTAACACTACCGGTACCCCATTTAGGACCACCCACAGCACCTAACA
AAACGGCATCAACCTTCTTGGAGGCTTCCAGCGCCTCATCTGGAAGTGGGACACCTGTAGCATCGATAGC
AGCACCACCAATTAAATGATTTTCGAAATCGAACTTGACATTGGAACGAACATCAGAAATAGCTTTAAGA
ACCTTAATGGCTTCGGCTGTGATTTCTTGACCAACGTGGTCACCTGGCAAAACGACGATCTTCTTAGGGG
CAGACATAGGGGCAGACATTAGAATGGTATATCCTTGAAATATATATATATATTGCTGAAATGTAAAAGG
TAAGAAAAGTTAGAAAGTAAGACGATTGCTAACCACCTATTGGAAAAAACAATAGGTCCTTAAATAATAT
TGTCAACTTCAAGTATTGTGATGCAAGCATTTAGTCATGAACGCTTCTCTATTCTATATGAAAAGCCGGT
TCCGGCCTCTCACCTTTCCTTTTTCTCCCAATTTTTCAGTTGAAAAAGGTATATGCGTCAGGCGACCTCT
GAAATTAACAAAAAATTTCCAGTCATCGAATTTGATTCTGTGCGATAGCGCCCCTGTGTGTTCTCGTTAT
GTTGAGGAAAAAAATAATGGTTGCTAAGAGATTCGAACTCTTGCATCTTACGATACCTGAGTATTCCCAC
AGTTAACTGCGGTCAAGATATTTCTTGAATCAGGCGCCTTAGACCGCTCGGCCAAACAACCAATTACTTG
TTGAGAAATAGAGTATAATTATCCTATAAATATAACGTTTTTGAACACACATGAACAAGGAAGTACAGGA
CAATTGATTTTGAAGAGAATGTGGATTTTGATGTAATTGTTGGGATTCCATTTTTAATAAGGCAATAATA
TTAGGTATGTGGATATACTAGAAGTTCTCCTCGACCGTCGATATGCGGTGTGAAATACCGCACAGATGCG
TAAGGAGAAAATACCGCATCAGGAAATTGTAAACGTTAATATTTTGTTAAAATTCGCGTTAAATTTTTGT
TAAATCAGCTCATTTTTTAACCAATAGGCCGAAATCGGCAAAATCCCTTATAAATCAAAAGAATAGACCG
AGATAGGGT
[37 nt withheld, positions 2600-2636]
AAAGAACGTGGACTCCAACGTCAAAGG
[49 nt withheld, positions 2664-2712]
T
[91 nt withheld, positions 2714-2804]
G
[124 nt withheld, positions 2806-2929]
CGCGCCATTCGCCATTCAGGCTGCGCAACTGTTGGGAAGGGCGATCGGTGCGGGCCTCTTCGCTATTACG
CCAGCTGGCGAAAGGGGGATGTGCTGCAAGGCGATTAAGTTGGGTAACGCCAGGGTTTTCCCAGTCACGA
CGTTGTAAAACGACGGCCAGTGAATTGTAATACGACTCACTATAGGGCGAATTGGAGCTCTTTTGCTCGG
GTGTCAAGTTCAATTAAACAAATTCCATTAGTTTTATTAATTATATATATTATATTACTGATTCTTGTTC
GAAAGTTTTTAAAAATCACACTATATTAAATTAATCTAGGTCATCATCAATTTCCATACTGTCCTCATTA
TCGTCATCACCTAACGTGTCAGCCCCTATAGTAGCTTCGTGATTTGGTAGAACTTCCAGACATTCTTCAG
CTTCCTCAGGAACATTTTCATCACGAGATTTACCCTTCTTCAAGACGACATTGACAGTTTCCTTATCCTT
GATTTCATTCTTTAAGATCCTTAGTGCCAGTTTGTTCAAAATTTCGTTTTGAATTAACCTGTTCAGTGGA
CGTGCACCCATATCATCGGAATAACCATATTTGGCCAAGAAGTCCTTGGCCTCTTGAGTTAAATTCAACT
TGTAATGTTTATCATTTTGCTCGAATCTCTCTTCAATTTCCTTCAAACGAATATCCACGATCTTATGAAT
AGCTTTTCTAGATAGCTTGTTGAAAATGACTATACTAGAAATTCTGTTCAAAAATTCTGGTCTGAAATGT
TGCCTAACAGCACCCATGACCAAATTCTTGGTAGATTCTTGGATCTTTGATCCTTGTTGAGAATTGATAA
ATTCAGCACCTAGATTGGAAGTCATGATGACAATACAATTGGAACAGTCGATCGTCTTACCTTGACCACT
AGTAATTCTACCGTCATCCAACATTTGTAGCATGACAGTCAAAACATCAGGATGTGCCTTTTCTACTTCA
TCGAATAACAAAACGGAGTATGGTTTGTATTGCAGTTGGTTAGTTAAAAAGCCACCTTCATCGTACCCGA
CATAACCTGCCGTGGTACCCAACAACTTAGAGACCGCATACTTCTCGCTTAATTCAGAACAATCGACCCT
GATCATCATGTCCTCATCATTAAACAAAAATCCAGCAACTTTTTTAGCCAATTCAGTTTTACCGGAACCG
GACAAACCTAAAAATAAGAAGGATGCTGGTTGCCTTGGATTAGCTAAACCTGATCTAGACAATCTAACGG
CATTGGAAACAGCTTTAATGGCATCCATTTGGCCCACGACTTCAGATGATAAGTCACGTTCCATATGAAT
CAATTTTTCATTTTCAGATTCTGACAACTTCTTAACAGGGATACCAGTCAATCTTGCAGCTGTTTCAGAA
ATGGTGTCTGAGTCGACCACATTTTGGATCATGGAGTTGGCACCAGCACGTCTCTCTTCCTCAGCAACCT
GATCTTCAAGCTTTTCGATTTGCTTTTTGATATCTGGGATGGCGAAGTACCTTAAATCAGCGGCGGTAGC
AGTATCATATCTACGTTCAGCATCAAGGGCCTTGTTTTCCAGTTCATCCAATTTCTTTTTAGCTTGTGTC
AATTCTTCATGGCCATGCTTTTCTTCATTGTAACGTTGTCTTAGAGGTTCCAATTCTTCTTGCAATGAAG
CTTCCTTCTGCCTAGCTAACTTTAATCTATCTTTAGTGGTGGAGTCGGCATCTTCATCTCTCTCTAGAGC
TTTTATCTCTACTTGAATCAATTGCAATTGACGTTCCTTGGAATCCAATTCTTCTGGCTTAGAATCTCTT
GCGACGGCGACACCAGCACAAGAAATATCAACTAAATCCAAAGCAGAATCTGGCAATCTTCTATATGGCA
AGTAACGCTTGGCTAATTGAGCCGCGGTGACTAAGGCGCTATCCAGAATCCTTACACCATGATGTATTTC
ATACTTTGGTTGCAGACCTCTCAATATGGCCACTGTTTGTCTCACACTTGGTTCAGCGACTTCAATTTTC
TGGAATCTTCTTTCAAAGGCACCATCCTTTTCCACAATAGATCTATATTCGTTATTGGTGGTGGCACCGA
TGACCTTCAATTGGCCTCTGGACAAAGCTGGCTTCAAGATGTTAGCAGCGTCGTCCTTACCATTACCCAT
TAACATGTGAATTTCATCAATGAATAACACAATTAGAGTCTTTGATTCTTCGATTTCCTTCAAAACACCT
TTGAATCTTTCTTCGAAATCACCTTTGTATTTAGCACCTGCGGTTAATGCGGCCAAATCTAGACTGAACA
ATTTAGCGCCTTGTAAGATAGTGGGAACGTCATCGTCAATGATTCTTTGAGCAACACCTTCAATAATAGC
GGTCTTACCGATACCTGGCTCACCAATTAAACATGGGTTGGACTTAATTCTTCTTGCTAAAACTCTAATA
GTGCTTCTTATTTCTTCTTCACGGCCGATGACAGGGTCAAGTTTACCTTGACGAGCCTGCTCAGTCATAT
CAATGGCGTACTTTGATAAATATTCCAAAGGTGTGTTCGTATCAGCGCCACGAGAGTCAATTCTAGTGTT
ACCACGAAGTTCAAGAGCTTGTTGCTTGATGGCCTCAATATCTACTTGAGCTTCCTTAAATATTTGCTGA
ATAGACGAATCATTGAATAGAGCAAACAATATATGGTCTTGCGCTATAAATGAGTCCTTCTGTTGTTTTT
GAATCTTAGCAGCGTCTTGAAGGACTTTCCCCAAAGCATAACTTGGAGTTATCTCCGCAGGTGCAGGTTG
CTGTTGAGGAATTCTTACTAGATTTCTATTAACCACTTTCTTGAAAAGATCATAGTCGTAACGGCCCTTC
TCAATTAGATTCTGTAGGTAAGGGACTGATCCATCTTCTGGCGTTTCAATGAAGGCAGCTAGAATATGTA
TAGGTTGTAATTGTGGATGTTGATGATCCGAAGCCAATTTTTGAGCCAACGTCAAAATCGTTAGAGCCCT
TTCTGTAAATTGCGTTTGGTCGTTCATCCCGGATCCGGGTTTTTTCTCCTTGACGTTAAAGTATAGAGGT
ATATTAACAATTTTTTGTTGATACTTTTATTACATTTGAATAAGAAGTAATACAAACCGAAAATGTTGAA
AGTATTAGTTAAAGTGGTTATGCAGTTTTTGCATTTATATATCTGTTAATAGATCAAAAATCATCGCTTC
GCTGATTAATTACCCCAGAAATAAGGCTAAAAAACTAATCGCATTATCATCCTATGGTTGTTAATTTGAT
TCGTTCATTTGAAGGTTTGTGGGGCCAGGTTACTGCCAATTTTTCCTCTTCATAACCATAAAAGCTAGTA
TTGTAGAATCTTTATTGTTCGGAGCAGTGCGGCGCGAGGCACATCTGCGTTTCAGGAACGCGACCGGTGA
AGACGAGGACGCACGGAGGAGAGTCTTCCTTCGGAGGGCTGTCACCCGCTCGGCGGCTTCTAATCCGTAC
TTCAATATAGCAATGAGCAGTTAAGCGTATTACTGAAAGTTCCAAAGAGAAGGTTTTTTTAGGCTAAGAT
AATGGGGCTCTTTACATTTCCACAACATATAAGTAAGATTAGATATGGATATGTATATGGATATGTATAT
GGTGGTAATGCCATGTAATATGATTATTAAACTTCTTTGCGTCCATCCAAAAAAAAAGTAAGAATTTTTG
AAAATTCGAATTCGATATCAAGCTTATCGATACCGTCGACCTCGAGGGGGGGCCCGGTACCCAGCTTTTG
TTCCCTTTAGTGAGGGTTAATTCCGAGCTTGGCGTAATCATGGTCATAGCTGTTTCCTGTGTGAAATTGT
TATCCGCTCACAATTCCACACAACATACGAGCCGGAAGCATAAAGTGTAAAGCCTGGGGTGCCTAATGAG
TGAGGTAACTCACATTAATTGCGTTGCGCTCACTGCCCGCTTTCCAGTCGGGAAACCTGTCGTGCCAGCT
GCATTAATGAATCGGCCAACGCGCGGGGAGAGGCGGTTTGCGTATTGGGCGCTCTTCCGCTTCCTCGCTC
ACTGACTCGCTGCGCTCGGTCGTTCGGCTGCGGCGAGCGGTATCAGCTCACTCAAAGGCGGTAATACGGT
TATCCACAGAATCAGGGGATAACGCAGGAAAGAACATGTGAGCAAAAGGCCAGCAAAAGGCCAGGAACCG
TAAAAAGGCCGCGTTGCTGGCGTTTTTCCATAGGCTCCGCCCCCCTGACGAGCATCACAAAAATCGACGC
TCAAGTCAGAGGTGGCGAAACCCGACAGGACTATAAAGATACCAGGCGTTTCCCCCTGGAAGCTCCCTCG
TGCGCTCTCCTGTTCCGACCCTGCCGCTTACCGGATACCTGTCCGCCTTTCTCCCTTCGGGAAGCGTGGC
GCTTTCTCATAGCTCACGCTGTAGGTATCTCAGTTCGGTGTAGGTCGTTCGCTCCAAGCTGGGCTGTGTG
CACGAACCCCCCGTTCAGCCCGACCGCTGCGCCTTATCCGGTAACTATCGTCTTGAGTCCAACCCGGTAA
GACACGACTTATCGCCACTGGCAGCAGCCACTGGTAACAGGATTAGCAGAGCGAGGTATGTAGGCGGTGC
TACAGAGTTCTTGAAGTGGTGGCCTAACTACGGCTACACTAGAAGGACAGTATTTGGTATCTGCGCTCTG
CTGAAGCCAGTTACCTTCGGAAAAAGAGTTGGTAGCTCTTGATCCGGCAAACAAACCACCGCTGGTAGCG
GTGGTTTTTTTGTTTGCAAGCAGCAGATTACGCGCAGAAAAAAAGGATCTCAAGAAGATCCTTTGATCTT
TTCTACGGGGTCTGACGCTCAGTGGAACGAAAACTCACGTTAAGGGATTTTGGTCATGAGATTATCAAAA
AGGATCTTCACCTAGATCCTTTTAAATTAAAAATGAAGTTTTAAATCAATCTAAAGTATATATGAGTAAA
CTTGGTCTGACAGTTACCAATGCTTAATCAGTGAGGCACCTATCTCAGCGATCTGTCTATTTCGTTCATC
CATAGTTGCCTGACTCCCCGTCGTGTAGATAACTACGATACGGGAGGGCTTACCATCTGGCCCCAGTGCT
GCAATGATACCGCGAGACCCACGCTCACCGGCTCCAGATTTATCAGCAATAAACCAGCCAGCCGGAAGGG
CCGAGCGCAGAAGTGGTCCTGCAACTTTATCCGCCTCCATCCAGTCTATTAATTGTTGCCGGGAAGCTAG
AGTAAGTAGTTCGCCAGTTAATAGTTTGCGCAACGTTGTTGCCATTGCTACAGGCATCGTGGTGTCACGC
TCGTCGTTTGGTATGGCTTCATTCAGCTCCGGTTCCCAACGATCAAGGCGAGTTACATGATCCCCCATGT
TGTGCAAAAAAGCGGTTAGCTCCTTCGGTCCTCCGATCGTTGTCAGAAGTAAGTTGGCCGCAGTGTTATC
ACTCATGGTTATGGCAGCACTGCATAATTCTCTTACTGTCATGCCATCCGTAAGATGCTTTTCTGTGACT
GGTGAGTACTCAACCAAGTCATTCTGAGAATAGTGTATGCGGCGACCGAGTTGCTCTTGCCCGGCGTCAA
TACGGGATAATACCGCGCCACATAGCAGAACTTTAAAAGTGCTCATCATTGGAAAACGTTCTTCGGGGCG
AAAACTCTCAAGGATCTTACCGCTGTTGAGATCCAGTTCGATGTAACCCACTCGTGCACCCAACTGATCT
TCAGCATCTTTTACTTTCACCAGCGTTTCTGGGTGAGCAAAAACAGGAAGGCAAAATGCCGCAAAAAAGG
GAATAAGGGCGACACGGAAATGTTGAATACTCATACTCTTCCTTTTTCAATATTATTGAAGCATTTATCA
GGGTTATTGTCTCATGAGCGGATACATATTTGAATGTATTTAGAAAAATAAACAAATAGGGGTTCCGCGC
ACATTTCCCCGAAAAGTGCCACCTGGGTCCTTTTCATCACGTGCTATAAAAATAATTATAATTTAAATTT
TTTAATATAAATATATAAATTAAAAATAGAAAGTAAAAAAAGAAATTAAAGAAAAAATAGTTTTTGTTTT
CCGAAGATGTAAAAGACTCTAGGGGGATCGCCAACAAATACTACCTTTTATCTTGCTCTTCCTGCTCTCA
GGTATTAATGCCGAATTGTTTCATCTTGTCTGTGTAGAAGACCACACACGAAAATCCTGTGATTTTACAT
TTTACTTATCGTTAATCGAATGTATATCTATTTAATCTGCTTTTCTTGTCTAATAAATATATATGTAAAG
TACGCTTTTTGTTGAAATTTTTTAAACCTTTGTTTATTTTTTTTTCTTCATTCCGTAACTCTTCTACCTT
CTTTATTTACTTTCTAAAATCCAAATACAAAACATAAAAATAAATAAACACAGAGTAAATTCCCAAATTA
TTCCATCATTAAAAGATACGAGGCGCGTGTAAGTTACAGGCAAGCGATCCGTCCTAAGAAACCATTATTA
TCATGACATTAACCTATAAAAATAGGCGTATCACGAGGCCCTTTCGTC
Features (pLannotate 1.2.2; 22 found; start..end, strand, type, name):
    137..187     +  misc_feature   bom (fragment): basis of mobility region from pBR322
    200..301     +  CDS            NFS1 (fragment): NFS1_YEAST - Also known as SPL1 From Saccharomyces cerevisiae (strain ATCC 204508 / S288c) (Baker's yeast).
    663..1757    -  CDS            LEU2: 3-isopropylmalate dehydrogenase, required for leucine biosynthesis; S. cerevisiae LEU2; yeast auxotrophic marker
   1770..2174    -  promoter       LEU2 promoter: S. cerevisiae LEU2
   2314..2391    -  CDS            YO192_YEAST (fragment): Experimental evidence at protein level: Swiss-Prot protein existence level 1. From Saccharomyces cerevisiae (strain ATCC 204508 / S288c) (Baker's yeast).
   2421..2473    +  misc_feature   bom (fragment): basis of mobility region from pBR322
   2474..2929    -  rep_origin     f1 ori (sequence partly withheld): f1 bacteriophage origin of replication; arrow indicates direction of (+) strand synthesis
   2937..3094    -  CDS            lacZα (fragment): LacZα fragment of β-galactosidase; lacZ fragment
   3097..3115    +  promoter       T7 promoter: promoter for bacteriophage T7 RNA polymerase
   3243..5966    -  CDS            HSP104: HS104_YEAST - Experimental evidence at protein level: Swiss-Prot protein existence level 1. Required, in concert with Hsp40 (YDJ1) and Hsp70 (SSA1) and small Hsps (HSP26), for the dissociation, resolubilization and refolding of aggregates of damaged proteins after heat or other environmental stresses. Extracts proteins from aggregates by unfolding and threading them in an ATP-dependent process through the axial channel of the protein hexamer, after which they can be refolded by components of the Hsp70/Hsp40 chaperone system. Substrate binding is ATP-dependent, and release of bound polypeptide
   5978..6642    -  promoter       GAL1,10 promoter: GAL1 and GAL10 genes of S. cerevisiae; divergent inducible promoter, regulated by Gal4
   6647..6700    +  misc_feature   MCS (fragment): pBluescript multiple cloning site
   6713..6731    -  promoter       T3 promoter: promoter for bacteriophage T3 RNA polymerase
   6776..6792    -  protein_bind   lac operator: The lac repressor binds to the lac operator to inhibit transcription in E. coli. This inhibition can be relieved by adding lactose or isopropyl-β-D-thiogalactopyranoside (IPTG). lac repressor encoded by lacI
   6800..6830    -  promoter       lac promoter: promoter for the E. coli lac operon
   6845..6866    -  protein_bind   CAP binding site: CAP binding activates transcription in the presence of cAMP. E. coli catabolite activator protein
   6879..6971    -  CDS            lacI (fragment): lac repressor; lacI; The lac repressor binds to the lac operator to inhibit transcription in E. coli. This inhibition can be relieved by adding lactose or isopropyl-β-D-thiogalactopyranoside (IPTG).
   7154..7742    -  rep_origin     ori: high-copy-number ColE1/pMB1/pBR322/pUC origin of replication
   7913..8773    -  CDS            AmpR: β-lactamase; bla; confers resistance to ampicillin, carbenicillin, and related antibiotics
   8774..8878    -  promoter       AmpR promoter: bla
   8915..9418    +  misc_feature   CEN/ARS: S. cerevisiae CEN6 centromere fused to an autonomously replicating sequence
   9487..35      +  CDS            rop (fragment) (across the origin): Rop protein, which maintains plasmids at low copy number; rop
