[The description below was written by a language model from this plasmid's Addgene catalogue record and pLannotate feature annotations shown in this document.]
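Description:
HSP104-b/Leu(WT) is a yeast expression plasmid built on pRS315, a yeast–E. coli shuttle vector of the centromeric type. In Saccharomyces cerevisiae it is maintained through a CEN6/ARS element, which gives stable low-copy inheritance, and is selected by the LEU2 auxotrophic marker (3-isopropylmalate dehydrogenase under its own promoter) in leucine-auxotrophic strains. In bacteria it replicates from a high-copy ColE1/pUC-type origin with ampicillin resistance (β-lactamase). An f1 origin is also present for single-stranded DNA production. Remnants of the pBluescript-style cloning region surround the insert: lacZα fragment, lac promoter/operator, and flanking T7 and T3 promoters. The short NFS1, YO192, bom, lacI and rop fragments in the annotation are probably carry-over from the LEU2 genomic fragment and the backbone rather than functional parts.

The payload is the wild-type S. cerevisiae HSP104 open reading frame, cloned between ApaI and SacI sites and placed directly downstream of the GAL1,10 promoter. The catalogue lists this promoter in the tag field, but it is a regulatory element, not a fusion partner. It is Gal4-regulated, so Hsp104 expression can be switched on by galactose. Hsp104 is a hexameric ATP-dependent disaggregase that, together with Hsp70 and Hsp40 chaperones, extracts and threads proteins out of stress-induced aggregates so they can refold.

The associated study examined dominant gain-of-function mutations in the Hsp104 middle region. This wild-type construct therefore most plausibly serves as the reference for mutant versions in the same inducible context, although the record does not state this explicitly.
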