Addgene plasmid #1156: HSP104-b/Leu(WT)
Depositing lab: Susan Lindquist. Depositing organization: Whitehead Institute for Biomedical Research. Publication: Dominant gain-of-function mutations in Hsp104p reveal crucial roles for the middle region. Schirmer EC, Homann OR, Kowal AS, Lindquist S. Mol Biol Cell 2004 May;15(5):2061-72. Epub 2004 Feb 20. 10.1091/mbc.e02-08-0502 PubMed 14978213.
Backbone
  Vector backbone: pRS315
  Backbone size w/o insert (bp): 6018
  Vector type: Yeast Expression
Growth in bacteria
  Bacterial resistance: Ampicillin, 100 μg/mL
  Growth temperature: 37°C
  Growth strain: DH5alpha
  Copy number: High Copy
Gene/Insert
  Gene/Insert name: HSP104 (alt name: 6891)
  Species: S. cerevisiae (budding yeast)
  Insert size (bp): 3566
  GenBank ID: M67479
  Entrez Gene: HSP104 (a.k.a. YLL026W)
  Tag / fusion protein: GAL1:10 promoter (N terminal on insert)
  Cloning method: Restriction Enzyme; 5′ cloning site ApaI (not destroyed); 3′ cloning site SacI (not destroyed)
  Sequencing primers: 5′ GAAGCCGCCGAGCGGGTGAC
Terms and licenses: Academic/Nonprofit Terms; Industry Terms: Not Available to Industry
How to cite: HSP104-b/Leu(WT) was a gift from Susan Lindquist (Addgene plasmid # 1156 ; http://n2t.net/addgene:1156 ; RRID:Addgene_1156)
