>Addgene plasmid #1156 | HSP104-b/Leu(WT) | addgene partial sequence | sequence record 16442 | 1156 with GAL1
GACGACCAAACGCAATTTACAGAAAGGGCTCTAACGATTTTGACGTTGGCTCAAAAATTGGCTTCGGATC
ATCAACATCCACAATTACAACCTATACATATTCTAGCTGCCTTCATTGAAACGCCAGAAGATGGATCAGT
CCCTTACCTACAGAATCTAATTGAGAAGGGCCGTTACGACTATGATCTTTTCAAGAAAGTGGTTAATAGA
AATCTAGTAAGAATTCCTCAACAGCAACCTGCACCTGCGGAGATAACTCCAAGTTATGCTTTGGGGAAAG
TCCTTCAAGACGCTGCTAAGATTCAAAAACAACAGAAGGACTCATTTATAGCGCAAGACCATATATTGTT
TGCTCTATTCAATGATTCGTCTATTCAGCAAATATTTAAGGAAGCTCAAGTAGATATTGAGGCCATCAAG
CAACAAGCTCTTGAACTTCGTGGTAACACTAGAATTGACTCTCGTGGCGCTGATACGAACACACCTTTGG
AATATTTATCAAAGTACGCCATTGATATGACTGAGCAGGCTCGTCAAGGTAAACTTGACCCTGTCATCGG
CCGTGAAGAAGAAATAAGAAGCACTATTAGAGTTTTAGCAAGAAGAATTAAGTCCCAACCCATGTTTAAT
TGGTGAGCCAGGNATCGGTAAGACCGCTAN
